>Addgene plasmid #231518 | pHAGE2-TetO-Myflu-Sox-II | addgene full sequence | sequence record 465407 | Addgene NGS Result
TGGAAGGGCTAATTCACTCCCAAAGAAGACAAGATATCCTTGATCTGTGGATCTACCACACACAAGGCTA
CTTCCCTGATTAGCAGAACTACACACCAGGGCCAGGGGTCAGATATCCACTGACCTTTGGATGGTGCTAC
AAGCTAGTACCAGTTGAGCCAGATAAGGTAGAAGAGGCCAATAAAGGAGAGAACACCAGCTTGTTACACC
CTGTGAGCCTGCATGGGATGGATGACCCGGAGAGAGAAGTGTTAGAGTGGAGGTTTGACAGCCGCCTAGC
ATTTCATCACGTGGCCCGAGAGCTGCATCCGGAGTACTTCAAGAACTGCTGATATCGAGCTTGCTACAAG
GGACTTTCCGCTGGGGACTTTCCAGGGAGGCGTGGCCTGGGCGGGACTGGGGAGTGGCGAGCCCTCAGAT
CCTGCATATAAGCAGCTGCTTTTTGCCTGTACTGGGTCTCTCTGGTTAGACCAGATCTGAGCCTGGGAGC
TCTCTGGCTAACTAGGGAACCCACTGCTTAAGCCTCAATAAAGCTTGCCTTGAGTGCTTCAAGTAGTGTG
TGCCCGTCTGTTGTGTGACTCTGGTAACTAGAGATCCCTCAGACCCTTTTAGTCAGTGTGGAAAATCTCT
AGCAGTGGCGCCCGAACAGGGACTTGAAAGCGAAAGGGAAACCAGAGGAGCTCTCTCGACGCAGGACTCG
GCTTGCTGAAGCGCGCACGGCAAGAGGCGAGGGGCGGCGACTGGTGAGTACGCCAAAAATTTTGACTAGC
GGAGGCTAGAAGGAGAGAGATGGGTGCGAGAGCGTCAGTATTAAGCGGGGGAGAATTAGATCGCGATGGG
AAAAAATTCGGTTAAGGCCAGGGGGAAAGAAAAAATATAAATTAAAACATATAGTATGGGCAAGCAGGGA
GCTAGAACGATTCGCAGTTAATCCTGGCCTGTTAGAAACATCAGAAGGCTGTAGACAAATACTGGGACAG
CTACAACCATCCCTTCAGACAGGATCAGAAGAACTTAGATCATTATATAATACAGTAGCAACCCTCTATT
GTGTGCATCAAAGGATAGAGATAAAAGACACCAAGGAAGCTTTAGACAAGATAGAGGAAGAGCAAAACAA
AAGTAAGACCACCGCACAGCAAGCGGCCGGCCGCTGATCTTCAGACCTGGAGGAGGAGATATGAGGGACA
ATTGGAGAAGTGAATTATATAAATATAAAGTAGTAAAAATTGAACCATTAGGAGTAGCACCCACCAAGGC
AAAGAGAAGAGTGGTGCAGAGAGAAAAAAGAGCAGTGGGAATAGGAGCTTTGTTCCTTGGGTTCTTGGGA
GCAGCAGGAAGCACTATGGGCGCAGCGTCAATGACGCTGACGGTACAGGCCAGACAATTATTGTCTGGTA
TAGTGCAGCAGCAGAACAATTTGCTGAGGGCTATTGAGGCGCAACAGCATCTGTTGCAACTCACAGTCTG
GGGCATCAAGCAGCTCCAGGCAAGAATCCTGGCTGTGGAAAGATACCTAAAGGATCAACAGCTCCTGGGG
ATTTGGGGTTGCTCTGGAAAACTCATTTGCACCACTGCTGTGCCTTGGAATGCTAGTTGGAGTAATAAAT
CTCTGGAACAGATTTGGAATCACACGACCTGGATGGAGTGGGACAGAGAAATTAACAATTACACAAGCTT
AATACACTCCTTAATTGAAGAATCGCAAAACCAGCAAGAAAAGAATGAACAAGAATTATTGGAATTAGAT
AAATGGGCAAGTTTGTGGAATTGGTTTAACATAACAAATTGGCTGTGGTATATAAAATTATTCATAATGA
TAGTAGGAGGCTTGGTAGGTTTAAGAATAGTTTTTGCTGTACTTTCTATAGTGAATAGAGTTAGGCAGGG
ATATTCACCATTATCGTTTCAGACCCACCTCCCAACCCCGAGGGGACCCGACAGGCCCGAAGGAATAGAA
GAAGAAGGTGGAGAGAGAGACAGAGACAGATCCATTCGATTAGTGAACGGATCTCGACGGTATCGCCGAA
TTCACAAATGGCAGTATTCATCCACAATTTTAAAAGAAAAGGGGGGATTGGGGGGTACAGTGCAGGGGAA
AGAATAGTAGACATAATAGCAACAGACATACAAACTAAAGAATTACAAAAACAAATTACAAAAATTCAAA
ATTTTCGGGTTTATTACAGGGACAGCAGAGATCCAGTTTGGACTAGTCCACACCCTAACTGACACACTCG
AGTTTACCACTCCCTATCAGTGATAGAGAAAAGTGAAAGTCGAGTTTACCACTCCCTATCAGTGATAGAG
AAAAGTGAAAGTCGAGTTTACCACTCCCTATCAGTGATAGAGAAAAGTGAAAGTCGAGTTTACCACTCCC
TATCAGTGATAGAGAAAAGTGAAAGTCGAGTTTACCACTCCCTATCAGTGATAGAGAAAAGTGAAAGTCG
AGTTTACCACTCCCTATCAGTGATAGAGAAAAGTGAAAGTCGAGTTTACCACTCCCTATCAGTGATAGAG
AAAAGTGAAAGTCGAGCTCGGTACCCGGGTCGAGGTAGGCATGTACGGTGGGAGGCCTATATAAGCAGAG
CTCGTTTAGTGAACCGTCAGATCGCCTGGAGACGCCATCCACGCTGTTTTGACCTCCATAGAAGACACCG
GGACCGATCCAGCCTGCGGCCACCACCGGTATGGAGTTTACAGCTAATAATGCATCTGTGCTGCCACCTA
GACTGCGGCTCCCTTCTCCTGCTGACGCCTGCTCCACAAGCTCTCCTCTGGGAAACTGCAGTCTCATAAG
TGTGCCTCTGAGAGCATTTCCAGCTCCCGCTGATCACGAAATTCACCGCACCGTGGCCCAAGCACCCAAA
CTCATGCAGCTGCCTCCAAGGGCACCAGGACATATCAAGCGGCCACTGAATCCATTCATGGTGTGGTCCA
GGGACAAGCGCCGCGAGCTCAAGGCTGCTAATCCCAATGCCCACAACGCTGAAGTCAGCAAACAACTGGG
AGTCCTGTGGAACGCCATGAGCCCTGCAGCAAGACAGCCTTACGTCGAGAGGGCTAGGGAGCTGAAGGCT
GAGCACTCTCTGGCCCACCCAGGGTATAAGTACACTCCAAGAAAGAGAATCGCTCTCCGGCCAGCCACAA
GCGCAAGTATCTACGGCCCTGATGAAGGCCACGTGGGAGCCTCTTCCCTGCTCCCTCTGCCACCCGTTAT
GCCCGACTACCCAGCCTCCATGCTGCTGCCCTCTGCTAGTGCAATTGCCTCCCAGAGTGACTGGTCCGCC
GATACTTTCGTGGACCAGCTGCTGGCCGCACCTGGGCTGCGCTCCGATAGCAATGCACCTGGCGTGACTC
CTGCTTCTGCTCCAAGCACTGGCATTGACGCCGCATCTGGCGATGTGATGGCAGATCTGACCCTGCTGCA
GCTCTCCGGAAGCCTCGATGGCGACCTGCTGAGTCTGCCACCTGACCTGGTCGCAGCTTTCGACGATGTC
ATTGATCTCCCTGACTTCCCAACCCTGGACCTCCACGGGACCCGCCTGCTCACCCATGACGCAGCTGCCC
TCTAAGTCGACATCGATAGATCCTAATCAACCTCTGGATTACAAAATTTGTGAAAGATTGACTGGTATTC
TTAACTATGTTGCTCCTTTTACGCTATGTGGATACGCTGCTTTAATGCCTTTGTATCATGCTATTGCTTC
CCGTATGGCTTTCATTTTCTCCTCCTTGTATAAATCCTGGTTGCTGTCTCTTTATGAGGAGTTGTGGCCC
GTTGTCAGGCAACGTGGCGTGGTGTGCACTGTGTTTGCTGACGCAACCCCCACTGGTTGGGGCATTGCCA
CCACCTGTCAGCTCCTTTCCGGGACTTTCGCTTTCCCCCTCCCTATTGCCACGGCGGAACTCATCGCCGC
CTGCCTTGCCCGCTGCTGGACAGGGGCTCGGCTGTTGGGCACTGACAATTCCGTGGTGTTGTCGGGGAAA
TCATCGTCCTTTCCTTGGCTGCTCGCCTGTGTTGCCACCTGGATTCTGCGCGGGACGTCCTTCTGCTACG
TCCCTTCGGCCCTCAATCCAGCGGACCTTCCTTCCCGCGGCCTGCTGCCGGCTCTGCGGCCTCTTCCGCG
TCTTCGCCTTCGCCCTCAGACGAGTCGGATCTCCCTTTGGGCCGCCTCCCCGCCTGGTACCTTTAAGACC
AATGACTTACAAGGCAGCTGTAGATCTTAGCCACTTTTTAAAAGAAAAGGGGGGACTGGAAGGGCTAATT
CACTCCCAACGAAGACAAGATCACCTGCAGGACAGGCGCGCCATAACTTCGTATAGCATACATTATACGA
AGTTATCTGCTTTTTGCTTGTACTGGGTCTCTCTGGTTAGACCAGATCTGAGCCTGGGAGCTCTCTGGCT
AACTAGGGAACCCACTGCTTAAGCCTCAATAAAGCTTGCCTTGAGTGCTTCAAGTAGTGTGTGCCCGTCT
GTTGTGTGACTCTGGTAACTAGAGATCCCTCAGACCCTTTTAGTCAGTGTGGAAAATCTCTAGCACCCGG
GCGATTAAGGAAAGGGCTAGATCATTCTTGAAGACGAAAGGGCCTCGTGATACGCCTATTTTTATAGGTT
AATGTCATGATAATAATGGTTTCTTAGACGTCAGGTGGCACTTTTCGGGGAAATGTGCGCGGAACCCCTA
TTTGTTTATTTTTCTAAATACATTCAAATATGTATCCGCTCATGAGACAATAACCCTGATAAATGCTTCA
ATAATATTGAAAAAGGAAGAGTATGAGTATTCAACATTTCCGTGTCGCCCTTATTCCCTTTTTTGCGGCA
TTTTGCCTTCCTGTTTTTGCTCACCCAGAAACGCTGGTGAAAGTAAAAGATGCTGAAGATCAGTTGGGTG
CACGAGTGGGTTACATCGAACTGGATCTCAACAGCGGTAAGATCCTTGAGAGTTTTCGCCCCGAAGAACG
TTTTCCAATGATGAGCACTTTTAAAGTTCTGCTATGTGGCGCGGTATTATCCCGTGTTGACGCCGGGCAA
GAGCAACTCGGTCGCCGCATACACTATTCTCAGAATGACTTGGTTGAGTACTCACCAGTCACAGAAAAGC
ATCTTACGGATGGCATGACAGTAAGAGAATTATGCAGTGCTGCCATAACCATGAGTGATAACACTGCGGC
CAACTTACTTCTGACAACGATCGGAGGACCGAAGGAGCTAACCGCTTTTTTGCACAACATGGGGGATCAT
GTAACTCGCCTTGATCGTTGGGAACCGGAGCTGAATGAAGCCATACCAAACGACGAGCGTGACACCACGA
TGCCTGTAGCAATGGCAACAACGTTGCGCAAACTATTAACTGGCGAACTACTTACTCTAGCTTCCCGGCA
ACAATTAATAGACTGGATGGAGGCGGATAAAGTTGCAGGACCACTTCTGCGCTCGGCCCTTCCGGCTGGC
TGGTTTATTGCTGATAAATCTGGAGCCGGTGAGCGTGGGTCTCGCGGTATCATTGCAGCACTGGGGCCAG
ATGGTAAGCCCTCCCGTATCGTAGTTATCTACACGACGGGGAGTCAGGCAACTATGGATGAACGAAATAG
ACAGATCGCTGAGATAGGTGCCTCACTGATTAAGCATTGGTAACTGTCAGACCAAGTTTACTCATATATA
CTTTAGATTGATTTAAAACTTCATTTTTAATTTAAAAGGATCTAGGTGAAGATCCTTTTTGATAATCTCA
TGACCAAAATCCCTTAACGTGAGTTTTCGTTCCACTGAGCGTCAGACCCCGTAGAAAAGATCAAAGGATC
TTCTTGAGATCCTTTTTTTCTGCGCGTAATCTGCTGCTTGCAAACAAAAAAACCACCGCTACCAGCGGTG
GTTTGTTTGCCGGATCAAGAGCTACCAACTCTTTTTCCGAAGGTAACTGGCTTCAGCAGAGCGCAGATAC
CAAATACTGTTCTTCTAGTGTAGCCGTAGTTAGGCCACCACTTCAAGAACTCTGTAGCACCGCCTACATA
CCTCGCTCTGCTAATCCTGTTACCAGTGGCTGCTGCCAGTGGCGATAAGTCGTGTCTTACCGGGTTGGAC
TCAAGACGATAGTTACCGGATAAGGCGCAGCGGTCGGGCTGAACGGGGGGTTCGTGCACACAGCCCAGCT
TGGAGCGAACGACCTACACCGAACTGAGATACCTACAGCGTGAGCTATGAGAAAGCGCCACGCTTCCCGA
AGGGAGAAAGGCGGACAGGTATCCGGTAAGCGGCAGGGTCGGAACAGGAGAGCGCACGAGGGAGCTTCCA
GGGGGAAACGCCTGGTATCTTTATAGTCCTGTCGGGTTTCGCCACCTCTGACTTGAGCGTCGATTTTTGT
GATGCTCGTCAGGGGGGCGGAGCCTATGGAAAAACGCCAGCAACGCGGCCTTTTTACGGTTCCTGGCCTT
TTGCTGGCCTTTTGCTCACATGTTCTTTCCTGCGTTATCCCCTGATTCTGTGGATAACCGTATTACCGCC
TTTGAGTGAGCTGATACCGCTCGCCGCAGCCGAACGACCGAGCGCAGCGAGTCAGTGAGCGAGGAAGCGG
AAGAGCGCCCAATACGCAAACCGCCTCTCCCCGCGCGTTGGCCGATTCATTAATGCAGCAAGCTCATGGC
TGACTAATTTTTTTTATTTATGCAGAGGCCGAGGCCGCCTCGGCCTCTGAGCTATTCCAGAAGTAGTGAG
GAGGCTTTTTTGGAGGCCTAGGCTTTTGCAAAAAGCTCCCCGTGGCACGACAGGTTTCCCGACTGGAAAG
CGGGCAGTGAGCGCAACGCAATTAATGTGAGTTAGCTCACTCATTAGGCACCCCAGGCTTTACACTTTAT
GCTTCCGGCTCGTATGTTGTGTGGAATTGTGAGCGGATAACAATTTCACACAGGAAACAGCTATGACATG
ATTACGAATTTCACAAATAAAGCATTTTTTTCACTGCATTCTAGTTGTGGTTTGTCCAAACTCATCAATG
TATCTTATCATGTCTGGATCAACTGGATAACTCAAGCTAACCAAAATCATCCCAAACTTCCCACCCCATA
CCCTATTACCACTGCCAATTACCTGTGGTTTCATTTACTCTAAACCTGTGATTCCTCTGAATTATTTTCA
TTTTAAAGAAATTGTATTTGTTAAATATGTACTACAAACTTAGTAGT
Features (pLannotate 1.2.2; 27 found; start..end, strand, type, name):
    377..634     +  LTR            5' LTR (truncated): truncated 5' long terminal repeat (LTR) from HIV-1
    681..806     +  misc_feature   HIV-1 Ψ: packaging signal of human immunodeficiency virus type 1
    790..1128    +  CDS            HIV-1 gag (fragment): gag protein from human immunodeficiency virus 1; gag
   1303..1536    +  misc_feature   RRE: The Rev response element (RRE) of HIV-1 allows for Rev-dependent mRNA export from the nucleus to the cytoplasm.
   1913..2013    +  CDS            Rev (fragment): human immunodeficiency virus 1 (HIV-1) Rev protein; rev; enhances nuclear export of unspliced and incompletely spliced viral mRNAs
   2058..2175    +  misc_feature   cPPT/CTS: central polypurine tract and central termination sequence of HIV-1
   2217..2237    -  promoter       SV40 promoter (fragment): SV40 enhancer and early promoter
   2251..2521    +  protein_bind   tetracycline response element: contains seven copies of the tetracycline operator tetO tetracycline repressor TetR
   2532..2549    +  misc_feature   MCS (fragment): pUC18/19 multiple cloning site
   2549..2616    +  promoter       tight TRE promoter (fragment): Tet-responsive promoter PTight, consisting of seven tet operator sequences followed by the minimal CMV promoter
   2901..3128    +  CDS            SOX14 (fragment): SOX14_HUMAN - Also known as SOX28. Experimental evidence at protein level: Swiss-Prot protein existence level 1. Acts as a negative regulator of transcription. From Homo sapiens (Human).
   3595..4183    +  misc_feature   WPRE: woodchuck hepatitis virus posttranscriptional regulatory element
   4236..4255    +  misc_feature   cPPT/CTS (fragment): central polypurine tract and central termination sequence of HIV-1
   4257..4292    +  LTR            3' LTR (ΔU3) (fragment): self-inactivating 3' long terminal repeat (LTR) from HIV-1
   4313..4346    +  protein_bind   loxP: Cre-mediated recombination occurs in the 8-bp core sequence (GCATACAT). Cre recombinase
   4365..4545    +  LTR            5' LTR (truncated): truncated 5' long terminal repeat (LTR) from HIV-1
   4678..4782    +  promoter       AmpR promoter: bla
   4783..5643    +  CDS            AmpR: β-lactamase; bla; confers resistance to ampicillin, carbenicillin, and related antibiotics
   5814..6402    +  rep_origin     ori: high-copy-number ColE1/pMB1/pBR322/pUC origin of replication
   6585..6639    +  CDS            lacI (fragment): lac repressor; lacI; The lac repressor binds to the lac operator to inhibit transcription in E. coli. This inhibition can be relieved by adding lactose or isopropyl-β-D-thiogalactopyranoside (IPTG).
   6645..6738    +  rep_origin     SV40 ori (fragment): SV40 origin of replication
   6763..6800    +  CDS            lacI (fragment): lac repressor; lacI; The lac repressor binds to the lac operator to inhibit transcription in E. coli. This inhibition can be relieved by adding lactose or isopropyl-β-D-thiogalactopyranoside (IPTG).
   6813..6834    +  protein_bind   CAP binding site: CAP binding activates transcription in the presence of cAMP. E. coli catabolite activator protein
   6849..6879    +  promoter       lac promoter: promoter for the E. coli lac operon
   6887..6903    +  protein_bind   lac operator: The lac repressor binds to the lac operator to inhibit transcription in E. coli. This inhibition can be relieved by adding lactose or isopropyl-β-D-thiogalactopyranoside (IPTG). lac repressor encoded by lacI
   6937..7020    +  polyA_signal   SV40 poly(A) signal (fragment): SV40 polyadenylation signal
   7187..329     +  CDS            nef (fragment) (across the origin): NEF_HV1BR - Experimental evidence at protein level: Swiss-Prot protein existence level 1. Extracellular Nef protein targets CD4(+) T-lymphocytes for apoptosis by interacting with CXCR4 surface receptors (PubMed:14990729). From Human immunodeficiency virus type 1 group M subtype B (isolate BRU/LAI) (HIV-1).
