[The description below was written by a language model from this plasmid's Addgene catalogue record and pLannotate feature annotations shown in this document.]
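Description:
pHAGE2-TetO-Myflu-Sox-II is an HIV-1-derived lentiviral transfer plasmid built on the pHAGE2-TetO backbone for doxycycline-regulated expression of full-length Sox-II from the choanoflagellate Mylnosiga fluctuans in mammalian cells. It is propagated in E. coli through a high-copy ColE1/pUC-type origin and selected with ampicillin via the bla gene. The record lists a recombination-deficient strain as the host, as is usual for plasmids carrying repeated LTR sequences. No mammalian selection marker or fluorescent reporter is annotated.

The viral portion contains a 5' LTR, the Ψ packaging signal with a gag fragment, the Rev response element and the cPPT/CTS, which together support packaging of the genomic RNA, its Rev-dependent nuclear export and efficient transduction. The expression cassette is driven by a tetracycline response element with seven tetO repeats joined to a minimal CMV promoter. Transcription therefore depends on a tetracycline-controlled transactivator supplied separately, since none is encoded here. The synthesized Sox-II coding sequence lies downstream. The annotation software recognised only a portion of it, as a human SOX14-like fragment, most likely because of the conserved HMG-box DNA-binding domain rather than any human sequence being present. A WPRE follows to enhance transcript stability and expression. The 3' LTR is a self-inactivating ΔU3 type with an embedded loxP site. This site would be copied to both proviral ends on integration, in principle allowing Cre-mediated excision.

The construct is intended for producing lentivirus, with packaging and envelope functions supplied in trans, to deliver inducible Sox-II. The associated study concerns the pre-animal origin of Sox and POU transcription factors in relation to stem cells.
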