Addgene plasmid #231518: pHAGE2-TetO-Myflu-Sox-II
Purpose: Expresses Mylnosiga fluctuans full-length Sox-II in mammalian cells, for lentivirus generation
Depositing lab: Ralf Jauch. Depositing organization: University of Hong Kong. Publication: The emergence of Sox and POU transcription factors predates the origins of animal stem cells. Gao Y, Tan DS, Girbig M, Hu H, Zhou X, Xie Q, Yeung SW, Lee KS, Ho SY, Cojocaru V, Yan J, Hochberg GKA, de Mendoza A, Jauch R. Nat Commun. 2024 Nov 14;15(1):9868. doi: 10.1038/s41467-024-54152-x. PubMed 39543096.
Backbone
  Vector backbone: pHAGE2-TetO
  Vector type: Lentiviral
Growth in bacteria
  Bacterial resistance: Ampicillin, 100 μg/mL
  Growth temperature: 37°C
  Growth strain: NEB Stable
  Copy number: High Copy
Gene/Insert
  Gene/Insert name: Sox-II
  Species: Mylnosiga fluctuans
  Cloning method: Gene Synthesis
Terms and licenses: Academic/Nonprofit Terms; Industry Terms: Not Available to Industry
How to cite: pHAGE2-TetO-Myflu-Sox-II was a gift from Ralf Jauch (Addgene plasmid # 231518 ; http://n2t.net/addgene:231518 ; RRID:Addgene_231518)
